Addgene plasmid #214804: pcDNA3.1/MPL(N178/298/358Q)
Purpose: Mammalian expression of human MPL(N178/298/358Q)
Depositing lab: Norio Komatsu. Depositing organization: Juntendo University. Publication: Loss of KDEL function from a calreticulin frameshift mutation drives expression of an immature, mutant calreticulin-dependent form of the thrombopoietin receptor MPL. Masubuchi N, Yang Y, Imai M, Kihara Y, Morishita S, Edahiro Y, Komatsu N. Haematologica. 2025 Nov 6. doi: 10.3324/haematol.2025.287585. PubMed 41195513.
Backbone
  Vector backbone: pcDNA3.1
  Backbone size w/o insert (bp): 6217
  Vector type: Mammalian Expression
Growth in bacteria
  Bacterial resistance: Ampicillin, 100 μg/mL
  Growth temperature: 37°C
  Growth strain: DH5alpha
  Copy number: Unknown
Gene/Insert
  Gene/Insert name: human MPL(N178/298/358Q)
  Species: H. sapiens (human)
  Insert size (bp): 8500
  Entrez Gene: MPL (a.k.a. C-MPL, CD110, MPLV, THCYT2, THPOR, TPOR)
  Promoter: CMV
  Cloning method: Restriction Enzyme; 5′ cloning site EcoRI (unknown if destroyed); 3′ cloning site XhoI (unknown if destroyed)
  Sequencing primers: 5′ T7
Terms and licenses: Academic/Nonprofit Terms; Industry Terms: Not Available to Industry
How to cite: pcDNA3.1/MPL(N178/298/358Q) was a gift from Norio Komatsu (Addgene plasmid # 214804 ; http://n2t.net/addgene:214804 ; RRID:Addgene_214804)
