[The description below was written by a language model from this plasmid's Addgene catalogue record and pLannotate feature annotations shown in this document.]
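Description:
pcDNA3.1/MPL(N178/298/358Q) is a mammalian expression plasmid built on the pcDNA3.1 backbone that carries a mutant form of human MPL, the thrombopoietin receptor (also called TPOR or CD110) that regulates megakaryopoiesis and platelet production. The name indicates asparagine-to-glutamine substitutions at positions 178, 298 and 358. Such changes are commonly used to remove N-linked glycosylation sites, although the record does not state the rationale explicitly. The MPL coding sequence (about 1.9 kb in the annotated sequence) was cloned between EcoRI and XhoI sites. It lies downstream of the human cytomegalovirus immediate-early enhancer and promoter and is followed by the bovine growth hormone polyadenylation signal, giving strong constitutive expression in transfected mammalian cells. A T7 promoter between the CMV promoter and the insert serves as a sequencing primer site and could support in vitro transcription. No epitope tag or reporter is annotated.

In E. coli the plasmid is propagated through a high-copy ColE1/pUC-type origin and selected with ampicillin via the β-lactamase gene, and an f1 origin is also present. For mammalian cells, an SV40 early promoter drives the neomycin phosphotransferase gene, terminated by an SV40 poly(A) signal, which allows G418 selection of stable lines. The short HIV-1 LTR, ble, lacI and lac promoter hits are fragments typical of backbone annotation, not functional payload. The catalogue sizes (6,217 bp backbone, 8,500 bp insert) do not agree with the 7,318 nt full sequence, so the listed insert size appears unreliable. The associated publication concerns immature forms of MPL that depend on mutant calreticulin, so the construct is presumably used to study how receptor glycosylation affects that interaction.
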