Features (pLannotate 1.2.2; 20 found; start..end, strand, type, name):
     28..80      -  misc_feature   bom (fragment): basis of mobility region from pBR322
    235..614     +  enhancer       CMV enhancer: human cytomegalovirus immediate early enhancer
    615..818     +  promoter       CMV promoter: human cytomegalovirus (CMV) immediate early promoter
    814..847     +  LTR            5' LTR (truncated) (fragment): truncated 5' long terminal repeat (LTR) from HIV-1
    863..881     +  promoter       T7 promoter: promoter for bacteriophage T7 RNA polymerase
    964..2868    +  CDS            MPL: TPOR_HUMAN - Also known as TPOR. Experimental evidence at protein level: Swiss-Prot protein existence level 1. Receptor for thrombopoietin that acts as a primary regulator of megakaryopoiesis and platelet production. May represent a regulatory molecule specific for TPO-R-dependent immune responses. From Homo sapiens (Human).
   2915..3139    +  polyA_signal   bGH poly(A) signal: bovine growth hormone polyadenylation signal
   3143..3164    +  promoter       SV40 promoter (fragment): SV40 enhancer and early promoter
   3185..3613    +  rep_origin     f1 ori (sequence partly withheld): f1 bacteriophage origin of replication; arrow indicates direction of (+) strand synthesis
   3627..3956    +  promoter       SV40 promoter: SV40 enhancer and early promoter
   4023..4814    +  CDS            neo: KKA2_KLEPN - Also known as kan, nptII. Experimental evidence at protein level: Swiss-Prot protein existence level 1. Resistance to kanamycin, neomycin, paromomycin, ribostamycin, butirosin and gentamicin B. From Klebsiella pneumoniae.
   4838..4996    +  CDS            ble (fragment): BLE_KLEPN - Experimental evidence at protein level: Swiss-Prot protein existence level 1. Binding protein with a strong affinity to the bleomycin family of antibiotics. Binds to CL990; an antimitotic-antibiotic compound. From Klebsiella pneumoniae.
   4991..5112    +  polyA_signal   SV40 poly(A) signal: SV40 polyadenylation signal
   5185..5201    -  protein_bind   lac operator: The lac repressor binds to the lac operator to inhibit transcription in E. coli. This inhibition can be relieved by adding lactose or isopropyl-β-D-thiogalactopyranoside (IPTG). lac repressor encoded by lacI
   5209..5239    -  promoter       lac promoter: promoter for the E. coli lac operon
   5254..5275    -  protein_bind   CAP binding site: CAP binding activates transcription in the presence of cAMP. E. coli catabolite activator protein
   5288..5380    -  CDS            lacI (fragment): lac repressor; lacI; The lac repressor binds to the lac operator to inhibit transcription in E. coli. This inhibition can be relieved by adding lactose or isopropyl-β-D-thiogalactopyranoside (IPTG).
   5563..6151    -  rep_origin     ori: high-copy-number ColE1/pMB1/pBR322/pUC origin of replication
   6322..7182    -  CDS            AmpR: β-lactamase; bla; confers resistance to ampicillin, carbenicillin, and related antibiotics
   7183..7287    -  promoter       AmpR promoter: bla
>Addgene plasmid #214804 | pcDNA3.1/MPL(N178/298/358Q) | addgene full sequence | sequence record 429148 | Addgene NGS Result
GACGGATCGGGAGATCTCCCGATCCCCTATGGTGCACTCTCAGTACAATCTGCTCTGATGCCGCATAGTT
AAGCCAGTATCTGCTCCCTGCTTGTGTGTTGGAGGTCGCTGAGTAGTGCGCGAGCAAAATTTAAGCTACA
ACAAGGCAAGGCTTGACCGACAATTGCATGAAGAATCTGCTTAGGGTTAGGCGTTTTGCGCTGCTTCGCG
ATGTACGGGCCAGATATACGCGTTGACATTGATTATTGACTAGTTATTAATAGTAATCAATTACGGGGTC
ATTAGTTCATAGCCCATATATGGAGTTCCGCGTTACATAACTTACGGTAAATGGCCCGCCTGGCTGACCG
CCCAACGACCCCCGCCCATTGACGTCAATAATGACGTATGTTCCCATAGTAACGCCAATAGGGACTTTCC
ATTGACGTCAATGGGTGGAGTATTTACGGTAAACTGCCCACTTGGCAGTACATCAAGTGTATCATATGCC
AAGTACGCCCCCTATTGACGTCAATGACGGTAAATGGCCCGCCTGGCATTATGCCCAGTACATGACCTTA
TGGGACTTTCCTACTTGGCAGTACATCTACGTATTAGTCATCGCTATTACCATGGTGATGCGGTTTTGGC
AGTACATCAATGGGCGTGGATAGCGGTTTGACTCACGGGGATTTCCAAGTCTCCACCCCATTGACGTCAA
TGGGAGTTTGTTTTGGCACCAAAATCAACGGGACTTTCCAAAATGTCGTAACAACTCCGCCCCATTGACG
CAAATGGGCGGTAGGCGTGTACGGTGGGAGGTCTATATAAGCAGAGCTCTCTGGCTAACTAGAGAACCCA
CTGCTTACTGGCTTATCGAAATTAATACGACTCACTATAGGGAGACCCAAGCTGGCTAGCGTTTAAACTT
AAGCTTGGTACCGAGCTCGGATCCACTAGTCCAGTGTGGTGGAATTCGCCACCATGCCCTCCTGGGCCCT
CTTCATGGTCACCTCCTGCCTCCTCCTGGCCCCTCAAAACCTGGCCCAAGTCAGCAGCCAAGATGTCTCC
TTGCTGGCATCAGACTCAGAGCCCCTGAAGTGTTTCTCCCGAACATTTGAGGACCTCACTTGCTTCTGGG
ATGAGGAAGAGGCAGCGCCCAGTGGGACATACCAGCTGCTGTATGCCTACCCGCGGGAGAAGCCCCGTGC
TTGCCCCCTGAGTTCCCAGAGCATGCCCCACTTTGGAACCCGATACGTGTGCCAGTTTCCAGACCAGGAG
GAAGTGCGTCTCTTCTTTCCGCTGCACCTCTGGGTGAAGAATGTGTTCCTAAACCAGACTCGGACTCAGC
GAGTCCTCTTTGTGGACAGTGTAGGCCTGCCGGCTCCCCCCAGTATCATCAAGGCCATGGGTGGGAGCCA
GCCAGGGGAACTTCAGATCAGCTGGGAGGAGCCAGCTCCAGAAATCAGTGATTTCCTGAGGTACGAACTC
CGCTATGGCCCCAGAGATCCCAAGCAGTCCACTGGTCCCACGGTCATACAGCTGATTGCCACAGAAACCT
GCTGCCCTGCTCTGCAGAGGCCTCACTCAGCCTCTGCTCTGGACCAGTCTCCATGTGCTCAGCCCACAAT
GCCCTGGCAAGATGGACCAAAGCAGACCTCCCCAAGTAGAGAAGCTTCAGCTCTGACAGCAGAGGGTGGA
AGCTGCCTCATCTCAGGACTCCAGCCTGGCAACTCCTACTGGCTGCAGCTGCGCAGCGAACCTGATGGGA
TCTCCCTCGGTGGCTCCTGGGGATCCTGGTCCCTCCCTGTGACTGTGGACCTGCCTGGAGATGCAGTGGC
ACTTGGACTGCAATGCTTTACCTTGGACCTGAAGCAGGTTACCTGTCAATGGCAGCAACAGGACCATGCT
AGCTCCCAAGGCTTCTTCTACCACAGCAGGGCACGGTGCTGCCCCAGAGACAGGTACCCCATCTGGGAGA
ACTGCGAAGAGGAAGAGAAAACAAATCCAGGACTACAGACCCCACAGTTCTCTCGCTGCCACTTCAAGTC
ACGACAGGACAGCATTATTCACATCCTTGTGGAGGTGACCACAGCCCCGGGTACTGTTCACAGCTACCTG
GGCTCCCCTTTCTGGATCCACCAGGCTGTGCGCCTCCCCACCCCAAACTTGCACTGGAGGGAGATCTCCA
GTGGGCATCTGGAATTGGAGTGGCAGCACCCATCGTCCTGGGCAGCCCAAGAGACCTGTTATCAACTCCG
ATACACAGGAGAAGGCCATCAGGACTGGAAGGTGCTGGAGCCGCCTCTCGGGGCCCGAGGAGGGACCCTG
GAGCTGCGCCCGCGATCTCGCTACCGTTTACAGCTGCGCGCCAGGCTCAACGGCCCCACCTACCAAGGTC
CCTGGAGCTCGTGGTCGGACCCAACTAGGGTGGAGACCGCCACCGAGACCGCCTGGATCTCCTTGGTGAC
CGCTCTGCATCTAGTGCTGGGCCTCAGCGCCGTCCTGGGCCTGCTGCTGCTGAGGTGGCAGTTTCCTGCA
CACTACAGGAGACTGAGGCATGCCCTGTGGCCCTCACTTCCAGACCTGCACCGGGTCCTAGGCCAGTACC
TTAGGGACACTGCAGCCCTGAGCCCGCCCAAGGCCACAGTCTCAGATACCTGTGAAGAAGTGGAACCCAG
CCTCCTTGAAATCCTCCCCAAGTCCTCAGAGAGGACTCCTTTGCCCCTGTGTTCCTCCCAGGCCCAGATG
GACTACCGAAGATTGCAGCCTTCTTGCCTGGGGACCATGCCCCTGTCTGTGTGCCCACCCATGGCTGAGT
CAGGGTCCTGCTGTACCACCCACATTGCCAACCATTCCTACCTACCACTAAGCTATTGGCAGCAGCCTTG
ACTCGAGTCTAGAGGGCCCGTTTAAACCCGCTGATCAGCCTCGACTGTGCCTTCTAGTTGCCAGCCATCT
GTTGTTTGCCCCTCCCCCGTGCCTTCCTTGACCCTGGAAGGTGCCACTCCCACTGTCCTTTCCTAATAAA
ATGAGGAAATTGCATCGCATTGTCTGAGTAGGTGTCATTCTATTCTGGGGGGTGGGGTGGGGCAGGACAG
CAAGGGGGAGGATTGGGAAGACAATAGCAGGCATGCTGGGGATGCGGTGGGCTCTATGGCTTCTGAGGCG
GAAAGAACCAGCTGGGGCTCTAGGGGGTATCCCC
[124 nt withheld, positions 3185-3308]
C
[91 nt withheld, positions 3310-3400]
A
[49 nt withheld, positions 3402-3450]
CCTTTGACGTTGGAGTCCACGTTCTTT
[37 nt withheld, positions 3478-3514]
ACCCTATCTCGGTCTATTCTTTTGATTTATAAGGGATTTTGCCGATTTCGGCCTATTGGTTAAAAAATGA
GCTGATTTAACAAAAATTTAACGCGAATTAATTCTGTGGAATGTGTGTCAGTTAGGGTGTGGAAAGTCCC
CAGGCTCCCCAGCAGGCAGAAGTATGCAAAGCATGCATCTCAATTAGTCAGCAACCAGGTGTGGAAAGTC
CCCAGGCTCCCCAGCAGGCAGAAGTATGCAAAGCATGCATCTCAATTAGTCAGCAACCATAGTCCCGCCC
CTAACTCCGCCCATCCCGCCCCTAACTCCGCCCAGTTCCGCCCATTCTCCGCCCCATGGCTGACTAATTT
TTTTTATTTATGCAGAGGCCGAGGCCGCCTCTGCCTCTGAGCTATTCCAGAAGTAGTGAGGAGGCTTTTT
TGGAGGCCTAGGCTTTTGCAAAAAGCTCCCGGGAGCTTGTATATCCATTTTCGGATCTGATCAAGAGACA
GGATGAGGATCGTTTCGCATGATTGAACAAGATGGATTGCACGCAGGTTCTCCGGCCGCTTGGGTGGAGA
GGCTATTCGGCTATGACTGGGCACAACAGACAATCGGCTGCTCTGATGCCGCCGTGTTCCGGCTGTCAGC
GCAGGGGCGCCCGGTTCTTTTTGTCAAGACCGACCTGTCCGGTGCCCTGAATGAACTGCAGGACGAGGCA
GCGCGGCTATCGTGGCTGGCCACGACGGGCGTTCCTTGCGCAGCTGTGCTCGACGTTGTCACTGAAGCGG
GAAGGGACTGGCTGCTATTGGGCGAAGTGCCGGGGCAGGATCTCCTGTCATCTCACCTTGCTCCTGCCGA
GAAAGTATCCATCATGGCTGATGCAATGCGGCGGCTGCATACGCTTGATCCGGCTACCTGCCCATTCGAC
CACCAAGCGAAACATCGCATCGAGCGAGCACGTACTCGGATGGAAGCCGGTCTTGTCGATCAGGATGATC
TGGACGAAGAGCATCAGGGGCTCGCGCCAGCCGAACTGTTCGCCAGGCTCAAGGCGCGCATGCCCGACGG
CGAGGATCTCGTCGTGACCCATGGCGATGCCTGCTTGCCGAATATCATGGTGGAAAATGGCCGCTTTTCT
GGATTCATCGACTGTGGCCGGCTGGGTGTGGCGGACCGCTATCAGGACATAGCGTTGGCTACCCGTGATA
TTGCTGAAGAGCTTGGCGGCGAATGGGCTGACCGCTTCCTCGTGCTTTACGGTATCGCCGCTCCCGATTC
GCAGCGCATCGCCTTCTATCGCCTTCTTGACGAGTTCTTCTGAGCGGGACTCTGGGGTTCGAAATGACCG
ACCAAGCGACGCCCAACCTGCCATCACGAGATTTCGATTCCACCGCCGCCTTCTATGAAAGGTTGGGCTT
CGGAATCGTTTTCCGGGACGCCGGCTGGATGATCCTCCAGCGCGGGGATCTCATGCTGGAGTTCTTCGCC
CACCCCAACTTGTTTATTGCAGCTTATAATGGTTACAAATAAAGCAATAGCATCACAAATTTCACAAATA
AAGCATTTTTTTCACTGCATTCTAGTTGTGGTTTGTCCAAACTCATCAATGTATCTTATCATGTCTGTAT
ACCGTCGACCTCTAGCTAGAGCTTGGCGTAATCATGGTCATAGCTGTTTCCTGTGTGAAATTGTTATCCG
CTCACAATTCCACACAACATACGAGCCGGAAGCATAAAGTGTAAAGCCTGGGGTGCCTAATGAGTGAGCT
AACTCACATTAATTGCGTTGCGCTCACTGCCCGCTTTCCAGTCGGGAAACCTGTCGTGCCAGCTGCATTA
ATGAATCGGCCAACGCGCGGGGAGAGGCGGTTTGCGTATTGGGCGCTCTTCCGCTTCCTCGCTCACTGAC
TCGCTGCGCTCGGTCGTTCGGCTGCGGCGAGCGGTATCAGCTCACTCAAAGGCGGTAATACGGTTATCCA
CAGAATCAGGGGATAACGCAGGAAAGAACATGTGAGCAAAAGGCCAGCAAAAGGCCAGGAACCGTAAAAA
GGCCGCGTTGCTGGCGTTTTTCCATAGGCTCCGCCCCCCTGACGAGCATCACAAAAATCGACGCTCAAGT
CAGAGGTGGCGAAACCCGACAGGACTATAAAGATACCAGGCGTTTCCCCCTGGAAGCTCCCTCGTGCGCT
CTCCTGTTCCGACCCTGCCGCTTACCGGATACCTGTCCGCCTTTCTCCCTTCGGGAAGCGTGGCGCTTTC
TCATAGCTCACGCTGTAGGTATCTCAGTTCGGTGTAGGTCGTTCGCTCCAAGCTGGGCTGTGTGCACGAA
CCCCCCGTTCAGCCCGACCGCTGCGCCTTATCCGGTAACTATCGTCTTGAGTCCAACCCGGTAAGACACG
ACTTATCGCCACTGGCAGCAGCCACTGGTAACAGGATTAGCAGAGCGAGGTATGTAGGCGGTGCTACAGA
GTTCTTGAAGTGGTGGCCTAACTACGGCTACACTAGAAGAACAGTATTTGGTATCTGCGCTCTGCTGAAG
CCAGTTACCTTCGGAAAAAGAGTTGGTAGCTCTTGATCCGGCAAACAAACCACCGCTGGTAGCGGTGGTT
TTTTTGTTTGCAAGCAGCAGATTACGCGCAGAAAAAAAGGATCTCAAGAAGATCCTTTGATCTTTTCTAC
GGGGTCTGACGCTCAGTGGAACGAAAACTCACGTTAAGGGATTTTGGTCATGAGATTATCAAAAAGGATC
TTCACCTAGATCCTTTTAAATTAAAAATGAAGTTTTAAATCAATCTAAAGTATATATGAGTAAACTTGGT
CTGACAGTTACCAATGCTTAATCAGTGAGGCACCTATCTCAGCGATCTGTCTATTTCGTTCATCCATAGT
TGCCTGACTCCCCGTCGTGTAGATAACTACGATACGGGAGGGCTTACCATCTGGCCCCAGTGCTGCAATG
ATACCGCGAGACCCACGCTCACCGGCTCCAGATTTATCAGCAATAAACCAGCCAGCCGGAAGGGCCGAGC
GCAGAAGTGGTCCTGCAACTTTATCCGCCTCCATCCAGTCTATTAATTGTTGCCGGGAAGCTAGAGTAAG
TAGTTCGCCAGTTAATAGTTTGCGCAACGTTGTTGCCATTGCTACAGGCATCGTGGTGTCACGCTCGTCG
TTTGGTATGGCTTCATTCAGCTCCGGTTCCCAACGATCAAGGCGAGTTACATGATCCCCCATGTTGTGCA
AAAAAGCGGTTAGCTCCTTCGGTCCTCCGATCGTTGTCAGAAGTAAGTTGGCCGCAGTGTTATCACTCAT
GGTTATGGCAGCACTGCATAATTCTCTTACTGTCATGCCATCCGTAAGATGCTTTTCTGTGACTGGTGAG
TACTCAACCAAGTCATTCTGAGAATAGTGTATGCGGCGACCGAGTTGCTCTTGCCCGGCGTCAATACGGG
ATAATACCGCGCCACATAGCAGAACTTTAAAAGTGCTCATCATTGGAAAACGTTCTTCGGGGCGAAAACT
CTCAAGGATCTTACCGCTGTTGAGATCCAGTTCGATGTAACCCACTCGTGCACCCAACTGATCTTCAGCA
TCTTTTACTTTCACCAGCGTTTCTGGGTGAGCAAAAACAGGAAGGCAAAATGCCGCAAAAAAGGGAATAA
GGGCGACACGGAAATGTTGAATACTCATACTCTTCCTTTTTCAATATTATTGAAGCATTTATCAGGGTTA
TTGTCTCATGAGCGGATACATATTTGAATGTATTTAGAAAAATAAACAAATAGGGGTTCCGCGCACATTT
CCCCGAAAAGTGCCACCTGACGTC
